Addgene plasmid #1926: pFastBac FPSC
Depositing lab: Robert Kingston. Depositing organization: Massachusetts General Hospital. Publication: Reconstitution of a functional core polycomb repressive complex. Francis NJ, Saurin AJ, Shao Z, Kingston RE. Mol Cell 2001 Sep;8(3):545-56. 10.1016/S1097-2765(01)00316-1 PubMed 11583617.
Backbone
  Vector backbone: pFastBac
  Backbone manufacturer: Invitrogen
  Backbone size w/o insert (bp): 4800
  Vector type: Insect Expression
  Selectable markers: Gentamicin
Growth in bacteria
  Bacterial resistance: Ampicillin, 100 μg/mL
  Growth temperature: 37°C
  Growth strain: DH5alpha
  Copy number: High Copy
Gene/Insert
  Gene/Insert name: posterior sex combs (alt name: PSC)
  Species: D. melanogaster (fly)
  Insert size (bp): 5200
  Entrez Gene: Psc (a.k.a. Dmel_CG3886, 49Ea, CG3886, D-Bmi, Dmel\CG3886, PSC, Psc1, Su(z)2-C, dPSC, l(2)49Ea, l(2)Psc, l(2)vr14, psc, vr14)
  Tag / fusion protein: flag (N terminal on insert)
  Cloning method: Restriction Enzyme; 5′ cloning site NotI (not destroyed); 3′ cloning site XbaI (not destroyed)
  Sequencing primers: 5′ Polyhedrin forward
Terms and licenses: Academic/Nonprofit Terms; Industry Terms: Not Available to Industry
Depositor comments: For baculoviral expression of PSC with N-terminal flag epitope. (kingston #1322)
How to cite: pFastBac FPSC was a gift from Robert Kingston (Addgene plasmid # 1926 ; http://n2t.net/addgene:1926 ; RRID:Addgene_1926)
