[The description below was written by a language model from this plasmid's Addgene catalogue record.]
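Description:
pFastBac FPSC is an insect-expression donor plasmid built on the Invitrogen pFastBac backbone (about 4.8 kb without insert) and intended for producing recombinant baculovirus. It is maintained in E. coli as a high-copy plasmid under ampicillin selection. The record also lists gentamicin as a selectable marker. In pFastBac-type vectors, the gentamicin resistance gene normally travels with the expression cassette when it is transposed into a baculovirus shuttle genome (bacmid), which allows recombinant bacmids to be selected. No feature table is provided, so the origin of replication, transposition elements and polyadenylation signal are not individually documented here.

The payload is an approximately 5.2 kb insert encoding Drosophila melanogaster Posterior sex combs (PSC, gene Psc), a Polycomb group protein. It was cloned by restriction digestion between NotI at the 5′ end and XbaI at the 3′ end, and both sites were retained. A FLAG epitope is fused to the N-terminus of the protein, which gives a handle for immunodetection and anti-FLAG affinity purification. The promoter is not explicitly stated, but the use of a polyhedrin forward sequencing primer is consistent with the strong, very late baculoviral polyhedrin promoter that usually drives expression in pFastBac vectors.

According to the depositor, the construct is for baculoviral expression of N-terminally FLAG-tagged PSC in insect cells. The associated publication concerns reconstitution of a functional core Polycomb repressive complex. This suggests the recombinant protein was made for assembling and biochemically studying that complex from defined components.
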