>Addgene plasmid #1926 | pFastBac FPSC | addgene partial sequence | sequence record 16919 | 1926 with polyhedrin-F
GAAAGCAATACAGCCGGCAGCAGCAACAACAAAGCAAACAGCAGAAGCAACACCAGAAGCAACAGCAACA
ACAACAATGGCTCACACACAACAAAAGTCGCAGTTGTCAACGTTGGCGAAAACAACAACGACAACGGCAA
CGAATAAGGCGGCCAAAAGCGTTGTCAGCAATGCAAATAGCAGTGGCAACAATTCGAGCAAAAAGCTGGC
TTTGTCTCAGTCTCAGAAAACAACAACAACAACAACACCACCAACGACGACGACAACAACAACAACAGCA
GCAGAGGCAACAACTAATGCTGATAAAATGCAAAAGCAACAGCAACTGAAGCAGCAACTTTTCGCTGCCT
GCAGCATTANAGTAAAAAGTGAAAATGCATTAGCAACTACTGCGACTGCAGCATTAGCAGCAGCAACAAC
CACAACAACAACAGCAACACCAGCACTTGCCACCGGCAAAGCAGCAAAAACAATATTAGAAAACGGCATA
AAGAAGGAATCCACGCCTCCGGCTGTC
